>Addgene plasmid #74011 | FHUG+W (B2) | depositor full sequence | sequence record 137763 | Full Sequence
GTCGACGGATCGGGAGATCTCCCGATCCCCTATGGTGCACTCTCAGTACAATCTGCTCTGATGCCGCATA
GTTAAGCCAGTATCTGCTCCCTGCTTGTGTGTTGGAGGTCGCTGAGTAGTGCGCGAGCAAAATTTAAGCT
ACAACAAGGCAAGGCTTGACCGACAATTGCATGAAGAATCTGCTTAGGGTTAGGCGTTTTGCGCTGCTTC
GCGATGTACGGGCCAGATATACGCGTTGACATTGATTATTGACTAGTTATTAATAGTAATCAATTACGGG
GTCATTAGTTCATAGCCCATATATGGAGTTCCGCGTTACATAACTTACGGTAAATGGCCCGCCTGGCTGA
CCGCCCAACGACCCCCGCCCATTGACGTCAATAATGACGTATGTTCCCATAGTAACGCCAATAGGGACTT
TCCATTGACGTCAATGGGTGGAGTATTTACGGTAAACTGCCCACTTGGCAGTACATCAAGTGTATCATAT
GCCAAGTACGCCCCCTATTGACGTCAATGACGGTAAATGGCCCGCCTGGCATTATGCCCAGTACATGACC
TTATGGGACTTTCCTACTTGGCAGTACATCTACGTATTAGTCATCGCTATTACCATGGTGATGCGGTTTT
GGCAGTACATCAATGGGCGTGGATAGCGGTTTGACTCACGGGGATTTCCAAGTCTCCACCCCATTGACGT
CAATGGGAGTTTGTTTTGGCACCAAAATCAACGGGACTTTCCAAAATGTCGTAACAACTCCGCCCCATTG
ACGCAAATGGGCGGTAGGCGTGTACGGTGGGAGGTCTATATAAGCAGCGCGTTTTGCCTGTACTGGGTCT
CTCTGGTTAGACCAGATCTGAGCCTGGGAGCTCTCTGGCTAACTAGGGAACCCACTGCTTAAGCCTCAAT
AAAGCTTGCCTTGAGTGCTTCAAGTAGTGTGTGCCCGTCTGTTGTGTGACTCTGGTAACTAGAGATCCCT
CAGACCCTTTTAGTCAGTGTGGAAAATCTCTAGCAGTGGCGCCCGAACAGGGACTTGAAAGCGAAAGGGA
AACCAGAGGAGCTCTCTCGACGCAGGACTCGGCTTGCTGAAGCGCGCACGGCAAGAGGCGAGGGGCGGCG
ACTGGTGAGTACGCCAAAAATTTTGACTAGCGGAGGCTAGAAGGAGAGAGATGGGTGCGAGAGCGTCAGT
ATTAAGCGGGGGAGAATTAGATCGCGATGGGAAAAAATTCGGTTAAGGCCAGGGGGAAAGAAAAAATATA
AATTAAAACATATAGTATGGGCAAGCAGGGAGCTAGAACGATTCGCAGTTAATCCTGGCCTGTTAGAAAC
ATCAGAAGGCTGTAGACAAATACTGGGACAGCTACAACCATCCCTTCAGACAGGATCAGAAGAACTTAGA
TCATTATATAATACAGTAGCAACCCTCTATTGTGTGCATCAAAGGATAGAGATAAAAGACACCAAGGAAG
CTTTAGACAAGATAGAGGAAGAGCAAAACAAAAGTAAGACCACCGCACAGCAAGCGGCCGCTGATCTTCA
GACCTGGAGGAGGAGATATGAGGGACAATTGGAGAAGTGAATTATATAAATATAAAGTAGTAAAAATTGA
ACCATTAGGAGTAGCACCCACCAAGGCAAAGAGAAGAGTGGTGCAGAGAGAAAAAAGAGCAGTGGGAATA
GGAGCTTTGTTCCTTGGGTTCTTGGGAGCAGCAGGAAGCACTATGGGCGCAGCGTCAATGACGCTGACGG
TACAGGCCAGACAATTATTGTCTGGTATAGTGCAGCAGCAGAACAATTTGCTGAGGGCTATTGAGGCGCA
ACAGCATCTGTTGCAACTCACAGTCTGGGGCATCAAGCAGCTCCAGGCAAGAATCCTGGCTGTGGAAAGA
TACCTAAAGGATCAACAGCTCCTGGGGATTTGGGGTTGCTCTGGAAAACTCATTTGCACCACTGCTGTGC
CTTGGAATGCTAGTTGGAGTAATAAATCTCTGGAACAGATTTGGAATCACACGACCTGGATGGAGTGGGA
CAGAGAAATTAACAATTACACAAGCTTAATACACTCCTTAATTGAAGAATCGCAAAACCAGCAAGAAAAG
AATGAACAAGAATTATTGGAATTAGATAAATGGGCAAGTTTGTGGAATTGGTTTAACATAACAAATTGGC
TGTGGTATATAAAATTATTCATAATGATAGTAGGAGGCTTGGTAGGTTTAAGAATAGTTTTTGCTGTACT
TTCTATAGTGAATAGAGTTAGGCAGGGATATTCACCATTATCGTTTCAGACCCACCTCCCAACCCCGAGG
GGACCCGACAGGCCCGAAGGAATAGAAGAAGAAGGTGGAGAGAGAGACAGAGACAGATCCATTCGATTAG
TGAACGGATCGGCACTGCGTGCGCCAATTCTGCAGACAAATGGCAGTATTCATCCACAATTTTAAAAGAA
AAGGGGGGATTGGGGGGTACAGTGCAGGGGAAAGAATAGTAGACATAATAGCAACAGACATACAAACTAA
AGAATTACAAAAACAAATTACAAAAATTCAAAATTTTCGGGTTTATTACAGGGACAGCAGAGATCCAGTT
TGGTTAATCGTACGAATTCGGAACGCTGACGTCATCAACCCGCTCCAAGGAATCGCGGGCCCAGTGTCAC
TAGGCGGGAACACCCAGCGCGCGTGCGCCCTGGCAGGAAGATGGCTGTGAGGGACAGGGGAGTGGCGCCC
TGCAATATTTGCATGTCGCTATGTGTTCTGGGAAATCACCATAAACGTGAAATGTCTTTGGATTTGGGAA
TCTTATAAGTTCTGTATGAGACCACGGCGCGCCCCAGCTAGCTGGTTCGAATTAATTAAGGGTGCAGCGG
CCTCCGCGCCGGGTTTTGGCGCCTCCCGCGGGCGCCCCCCTCCTCACGGCGAGCGCTGCCACGTCAGACG
AAGGGCGCAGGAGCGTTCCTGATCCTTCCGCCCGGACGCTCAGGACAGCGGCCCGCTGCTCATAAGACTC
GGCCTTAGAACCCCAGTATCAGCAGAAGGACATTTTAGGACGGGACTTGGGTGACTCTAGGGCACTGGTT
TTCTTTCCAGAGAGCGGAACAGGCGAGGAAAAGTAGTCCCTTCTCGGCGATTCTGCGGAGGGATCTCCGT
GGGGCGGTGAACGCCGATGATTATATAAGGACGCGCCGGGTGTGGCACAGCTAGTTCCGTCGCAGCCGGG
ATTTGGGTCGCGGTTCTTGTTTGTGGATCGCTGTGATCGTCACTTGGTGAGTTGCGGGCTGCTGGGCTGG
CCGGGGCTTTCGTGGCCGCCGGGCCGCTCGGTGGGACGGAAGCGTGTGGAGAGACCGCCAAGGGCTGTAG
TCTGGGTCCGCGAGCAAGGTTGCCCTGAACTGGGGGTTGGGGGGAGCGCACAAAATGGCGGCTGTTCCCG
AGTCTTGAATGGAAGACGCTTGTAAGGCGGGCTGTGAGGTCGTTGAAACAAGGTGGGGGGCATGGTGGGC
GGCAAGAACCCAAGGTCTTGAGGCCTTCGCTAATGCGGGAAAGCTCTTATTCGGGTGAGATGGGCTGGGG
CACCATCTGGGGACCCTGACGTGAAGTTTGTCACTGACTGGAGAACTCGGGTTTGTCGTCTGGTTGCGGG
GGCGGCAGTTATGCGGTGCCGTTGGGCAGTGCACCCGTACCTTTGGGAGCGCGCGCCTCGTCGTGTCGTG
ACGTCACCCGTTCTGTTGGCTTATAATGCAGGGTGGGGCCACCTGCCGGTAGGTGTGCGGTAGGCTTTTC
TCCGTCGCAGGACGCAGGGTTCGGGCCTAGGGTAGGCTCTCCTGAATCGACAGGCGCCGGACCTCTGGTG
AGGGGAGGGATAAGTGAGGCGTCAGTTTCTTTGGTCGGTTTTATGTACCTATCTTCTTAAGTAGCTGAAG
CTCCGGTTTTGAACTATGCGCTCGGGGTTGGCGAGTGTGTTTTGTGAAGTTTTTTAGGCACCTTTTGAAA
TGTAATCATTTGGGTCAATATGTAATTTTCAGTGTTAGACTAGTAAAGCTTCTGCAGGTCGACTCTAGAG
GATCCACCGGTCCACCATGGTGAGCAAGGGCGAGGAGCTGTTCACCGGGGTGGTGCCCATCCTGGTCGAG
CTGGACGGCGACGTAAACGGCCACAAGTTCAGCGTGTCCGGCGAGGGCGAGGGCGATGCCACCTACGGCA
AGCTGACCCTGAAGTTCATCTGCACCACCGGCAAGCTGCCCGTGCCCTGGCCCACCCTCGTGACCACCCT
GACCTACGGCGTGCAGTGCTTCAGCCGCTACCCCGACCACATGAAGCAGCACGACTTCTTCAAGTCCGCC
ATGCCCGAAGGCTACGTCCAGGAGCGCACCATCTTCTTCAAGGACGACGGCAACTACAAGACCCGCGCCG
AGGTGAAGTTCGAGGGCGACACCCTGGTGAACCGCATCGAGCTGAAGGGCATCGACTTCAAGGAGGACGG
CAACATCCTGGGGCACAAGCTGGAGTACAACTACAACAGCCACAACGTCTATATCATGGCCGACAAGCAG
AAGAACGGCATCAAGGCGAACTTCAAGATCCGCCACAACATCGAGGACGGCGGCGTGCAGCTCGCCGACC
ACTACCAGCAGAACACCCCCATCGGCGACGGCCCCGTGCTGCTGCCCGACAACCACTACCTGAGCACCCA
GTCCGCCCTGAGCAAAGACCCCAACGAGAAGCGCGATCACATGGTCCTGCTGGAGTTCGTGACCGCCGCC
GGGATCACTCTCGGCATGGACGAGCTGTACAAGTAAGCTAGCTCGAGCTAGAATTAATTCGATATCAAGC
TTATCGATAATCAACCTCTGGATTACAAAATTTGTGAAAGATTGACTGGTATTCTTAACTATGTTGCTCC
TTTTACGCTATGTGGATACGCTGCTTTAATGCCTTTGTATCATGCTATTGCTTCCCGTATGGCTTTCATT
TTCTCCTCCTTGTATAAATCCTGGTTGCTGTCTCTTTATGAGGAGTTGTGGCCCGTTGTCAGGCAACGTG
GCGTGGTGTGCACTGTGTTTGCTGACGCAACCCCCACTGGTTGGGGCATTGCCACCACCTGTCAGCTCCT
TTCCGGGACTTTCGCTTTCCCCCTCCCTATTGCCACGGCGGAACTCATCGCCGCCTGCCTTGCCCGCTGC
TGGACAGGGGCTCGGCTGTTGGGCACTGACAATTCCGTGGTGTTGTCGGGGAAATCATCGTCCTTTCCTT
GGCTGCTCGCCTGTGTTGCCACCTGGATTCTGCGCGGGACGTCCTTCTGCTACGTCCCTTCGGCCCTCAA
TCCAGCGGACCTTCCTTCCCGCGGCCTGCTGCCGGCTCTGCGGCCTCTTCCGCGTCTTCGCCTTCGCCCT
CAGACGAGTCGGATCTCCCTTTGGGCCGCCTCCCCGCATCGATACCGTCGAGACCTAGAAAAACATGGAG
CAATCACAAGTAGCAATACAGCAGCTACCAATGCTGATTGTGCCTGGCTAGAAGCACAAGAGGAGGAGGA
GGTGGGTTTTCCAGTCACACCTCAGGTACCTTTAAGACCAATGACTTACAAGGCAGCTGTAGATCTTAGC
CACTTTTTAAAAGAAAAGGGGGGACTGGAAGGGCTAATTCACTCCCAACGAAGACAAGATATCCTTGATC
TGTGGATCTACCACACACAAGGCTACTTCCCTGATTGGCAGAACTACACACCAGGGCCAGGGATCAGATA
TCCACTGACCTTTGGATGGTGCTACAAGCTAGTACCAGTTGAGCAAGAGAAGGTAGAAGAAGCCAATGAA
GGAGAGAACACCCGCTTGTTACACCCTGTGAGCCTGCATGGGATGGATGACCCGGAGAGAGAAGTATTAG
AGTGGAGGTTTGACAGCCGCCTAGCATTTCATCACATGGCCCGAGAGCTGCATCCGGACTGTACTGGGTC
TCTCTGGTTAGACCAGATCTGAGCCTGGGAGCTCTCTGGCTAACTAGGGAACCCACTGCTTAAGCCTCAA
TAAAGCTTGCCTTGAGTGCTTCAAGTAGTGTGTGCCCGTCTGTTGTGTGACTCTGGTAACTAGAGATCCC
TCAGACCCTTTTAGTCAGTGTGGAAAATCTCTAGCAGGGCCCGTTTAAACCCGCTGATCAGCCTCGACTG
TGCCTTCTAGTTGCCAGCCATCTGTTGTTTGCCCCTCCCCCGTGCCTTCCTTGACCCTGGAAGGTGCCAC
TCCCACTGTCCTTTCCTAATAAAATGAGGAAATTGCATCGCATTGTCTGAGTAGGTGTCATTCTATTCTG
GGGGGTGGGGTGGGGCAGGACAGCAAGGGGGAGGATTGGGAAGACAATAGCAGGCATGCTGGGGATGCGG
TGGGCTCTATGGCTTCTGAGGCGGAAAGAACCAGCTGGGGCTCTAGGGGGTATCCCC
[124 nt withheld, positions 6428-6551]
C
[91 nt withheld, positions 6553-6643]
A
[49 nt withheld, positions 6645-6693]
CCTTTGACGTTGGAGTCCACGTTCTTT
[37 nt withheld, positions 6721-6757]
ACCCTATCTCGGTCTATTCTTTTGATTTATAAGGGATTTTGCCGATTTCGGCCTATTGGTTAAAAAATGA
GCTGATTTAACAAAAATTTAACGCGAATTAATTCTGTGGAATGTGTGTCAGTTAGGGTGTGGAAAGTCCC
CAGGCTCCCCAGCAGGCAGAAGTATGCAAAGCATGCATCTCAATTAGTCAGCAACCAGGTGTGGAAAGTC
CCCAGGCTCCCCAGCAGGCAGAAGTATGCAAAGCATGCATCTCAATTAGTCAGCAACCATAGTCCCGCCC
CTAACTCCGCCCATCCCGCCCCTAACTCCGCCCAGTTCCGCCCATTCTCCGCCCCATGGCTGACTAATTT
TTTTTATTTATGCAGAGGCCGAGGCCGCCTCTGCCTCTGAGCTATTCCAGAAGTAGTGAGGAGGCTTTTT
TGGAGGCCTAGGCTTTTGCAAAAAGCTCCCGGGAGCTTGTATATCCATTTTCGGATCTGATCAGCACGTG
TTGACAATTAATCATCGGCATAGTATATCGGCATAGTATAATACGACAAGGTGAGGAACTAAACCATGGC
CAAGTTGACCAGTGCCGTTCCGGTGCTCACCGCGCGCGACGTCGCCGGAGCGGTCGAGTTCTGGACCGAC
CGGCTCGGGTTCTCCCGGGACTTCGTGGAGGACGACTTCGCCGGTGTGGTCCGGGACGACGTGACCCTGT
TCATCAGCGCGGTCCAGGACCAGGTGGTGCCGGACAACACCCTGGCCTGGGTGTGGGTGCGCGGCCTGGA
CGAGCTGTACGCCGAGTGGTCGGAGGTCGTGTCCACGAACTTCCGGGACGCCTCCGGGCCGGCCATGACC
GAGATCGGCGAGCAGCCGTGGGGGCGGGAGTTCGCCCTGCGCGACCCGGCCGGCAACTGCGTGCACTTCG
TGGCCGAGGAGCAGGACTGACACGTGCTACGAGATTTCGATTCCACCGCCGCCTTCTATGAAAGGTTGGG
CTTCGGAATCGTTTTCCGGGACGCCGGCTGGATGATCCTCCAGCGCGGGGATCTCATGCTGGAGTTCTTC
GCCCACCCCAACTTGTTTATTGCAGCTTATAATGGTTACAAATAAAGCAATAGCATCACAAATTTCACAA
ATAAAGCATTTTTTTCACTGCATTCTAGTTGTGGTTTGTCCAAACTCATCAATGTATCTTATCATGTCTG
TATACCGTCGACCTCTAGCTAGAGCTTGGCGTAATCATGGTCATAGCTGTTTCCTGTGTGAAATTGTTAT
CCGCTCACAATTCCACACAACATACGAGCCGGAAGCATAAAGTGTAAAGCCTGGGGTGCCTAATGAGTGA
GCTAACTCACATTAATTGCGTTGCGCTCACTGCCCGCTTTCCAGTCGGGAAACCTGTCGTGCCAGCTGCA
TTAATGAATCGGCCAACGCGCGGGGAGAGGCGGTTTGCGTATTGGGCGCTCTTCCGCTTCCTCGCTCACT
GACTCGCTGCGCTCGGTCGTTCGGCTGCGGCGAGCGGTATCAGCTCACTCAAAGGCGGTAATACGGTTAT
CCACAGAATCAGGGGATAACGCAGGAAAGAACATGTGAGCAAAAGGCCAGCAAAAGGCCAGGAACCGTAA
AAAGGCCGCGTTGCTGGCGTTTTTCCATAGGCTCCGCCCCCCTGACGAGCATCACAAAAATCGACGCTCA
AGTCAGAGGTGGCGAAACCCGACAGGACTATAAAGATACCAGGCGTTTCCCCCTGGAAGCTCCCTCGTGC
GCTCTCCTGTTCCGACCCTGCCGCTTACCGGATACCTGTCCGCCTTTCTCCCTTCGGGAAGCGTGGCGCT
TTCTCATAGCTCACGCTGTAGGTATCTCAGTTCGGTGTAGGTCGTTCGCTCCAAGCTGGGCTGTGTGCAC
GAACCCCCCGTTCAGCCCGACCGCTGCGCCTTATCCGGTAACTATCGTCTTGAGTCCAACCCGGTAAGAC
ACGACTTATCGCCACTGGCAGCAGCCACTGGTAACAGGATTAGCAGAGCGAGGTATGTAGGCGGTGCTAC
AGAGTTCTTGAAGTGGTGGCCTAACTACGGCTACACTAGAAGAACAGTATTTGGTATCTGCGCTCTGCTG
AAGCCAGTTACCTTCGGAAAAAGAGTTGGTAGCTCTTGATCCGGCAAACAAACCACCGCTGGTAGCGGTG
GTTTTTTTGTTTGCAAGCAGCAGATTACGCGCAGAAAAAAAGGATCTCAAGAAGATCCTTTGATCTTTTC
TACGGGGTCTGACGCTCAGTGGAACGAAAACTCACGTTAAGGGATTTTGGTCATGAGATTATCAAAAAGG
ATCTTCACCTAGATCCTTTTAAATTAAAAATGAAGTTTTAAATCAATCTAAAGTATATATGAGTAAACTT
GGTCTGACAGTTACCAATGCTTAATCAGTGAGGCACCTATCTCAGCGATCTGTCTATTTCGTTCATCCAT
AGTTGCCTGACTCCCCGTCGTGTAGATAACTACGATACGGGAGGGCTTACCATCTGGCCCCAGTGCTGCA
ATGATACCGCGAGACCCACGCTCACCGGCTCCAGATTTATCAGCAATAAACCAGCCAGCCGGAAGGGCCG
AGCGCAGAAGTGGTCCTGCAACTTTATCCGCCTCCATCCAGTCTATTAATTGTTGCCGGGAAGCTAGAGT
AAGTAGTTCGCCAGTTAATAGTTTGCGCAACGTTGTTGCCATTGCTACAGGCATCGTGGTGTCACGCTCG
TCGTTTGGTATGGCTTCATTCAGCTCCGGTTCCCAACGATCAAGGCGAGTTACATGATCCCCCATGTTGT
GCAAAAAAGCGGTTAGCTCCTTCGGTCCTCCGATCGTTGTCAGAAGTAAGTTGGCCGCAGTGTTATCACT
CATGGTTATGGCAGCACTGCATAATTCTCTTACTGTCATGCCATCCGTAAGATGCTTTTCTGTGACTGGT
GAGTACTCAACCAAGTCATTCTGAGAATAGTGTATGCGGCGACCGAGTTGCTCTTGCCCGGCGTCAATAC
GGGATAATACCGCGCCACATAGCAGAACTTTAAAAGTGCTCATCATTGGAAAACGTTCTTCGGGGCGAAA
ACTCTCAAGGATCTTACCGCTGTTGAGATCCAGTTCGATGTAACCCACTCGTGCACCCAACTGATCTTCA
GCATCTTTTACTTTCACCAGCGTTTCTGGGTGAGCAAAAACAGGAAGGCAAAATGCCGCAAAAAAGGGAA
TAAGGGCGACACGGAAATGTTGAATACTCATACTCTTCCTTTTTCAATATTATTGAAGCATTTATCAGGG
TTATTGTCTCATGAGCGGATACATATTTGAATGTATTTAGAAAAATAAACAAATAGGGGTTCCGCGCACA
TTTCCCCGAAAAGTGCCACCTGAC
Features (pLannotate 1.2.2; 32 found; start..end, strand, type, name):
     31..83      -  misc_feature   bom (fragment): basis of mobility region from pBR322
    238..617     +  enhancer       CMV enhancer: human cytomegalovirus immediate early enhancer
    618..817     +  promoter       CMV promoter: human cytomegalovirus (CMV) immediate early promoter
    835..1015    +  LTR            5' LTR (truncated): truncated 5' long terminal repeat (LTR) from HIV-1
   1062..1187    +  misc_feature   HIV-1 Ψ: packaging signal of human immunodeficiency virus type 1
   1171..1534    +  CDS            HIV-1 gag (fragment): gag protein from human immunodeficiency virus 1; gag
   1680..1913    +  misc_feature   RRE: The Rev response element (RRE) of HIV-1 allows for Rev-dependent mRNA export from the nucleus to the cytoplasm.
   2290..2390    +  CDS            Rev (fragment): human immunodeficiency virus 1 (HIV-1) Rev protein; rev; enhances nuclear export of unspliced and incompletely spliced viral mRNAs
   2440..2557    +  misc_feature   cPPT/CTS: central polypurine tract and central termination sequence of HIV-1
   2611..2825    +  promoter       H1 promoter: human H1 RNA promoter
   2869..4037    +  promoter       UbC promoter: human ubiquitin C promoter
   4042..4065    -  misc_feature   MCS (fragment): pUC18/19 multiple cloning site
   4077..4796    +  CDS            EGFP: the original enhanced GFP (Yang et al., 1996) mammalian codon-optimized
   4816..4839    +  misc_feature   MCS (fragment): pBluescript multiple cloning site
   4839..5427    +  misc_feature   WPRE: woodchuck hepatitis virus posttranscriptional regulatory element
   5352..5939    +  CDS            nef: NEF_HV112 - Experimental evidence at protein level: Swiss-Prot protein existence level 1. Extracellular Nef protein targets CD4(+) T-lymphocytes for apoptosis by interacting with CXCR4 surface receptors. From Human immunodeficiency virus type 1 group M subtype B (isolate PCV12) (HIV-1).
   5946..6126    +  LTR            5' LTR (truncated): truncated 5' long terminal repeat (LTR) from HIV-1
   6158..6382    +  polyA_signal   bGH poly(A) signal: bovine growth hormone polyadenylation signal
   6386..6407    +  promoter       SV40 promoter (fragment): SV40 enhancer and early promoter
   6428..6856    +  rep_origin     f1 ori (sequence partly withheld): f1 bacteriophage origin of replication; arrow indicates direction of (+) strand synthesis
   6870..7199    +  promoter       SV40 promoter: SV40 enhancer and early promoter
   7247..7294    +  promoter       EM7 promoter: synthetic bacterial promoter&nbsp
   7313..7687    +  CDS            BleoR: antibiotic-binding protein; Sh ble from Streptoalloteichus hindustanus; confers resistance to bleomycin, phleomycin, and Zeocin™
   7697..7822    +  CDS            ble (fragment): BLE_KLEPN - Experimental evidence at protein level: Swiss-Prot protein existence level 1. Binding protein with a strong affinity to the bleomycin family of antibiotics. Binds to CL990; an antimitotic-antibiotic compound. From Klebsiella pneumoniae.
   7817..7938    +  polyA_signal   SV40 poly(A) signal: SV40 polyadenylation signal
   8011..8027    -  protein_bind   lac operator: The lac repressor binds to the lac operator to inhibit transcription in E. coli. This inhibition can be relieved by adding lactose or isopropyl-β-D-thiogalactopyranoside (IPTG). lac repressor encoded by lacI
   8035..8065    -  promoter       lac promoter: promoter for the E. coli lac operon
   8080..8101    -  protein_bind   CAP binding site: CAP binding activates transcription in the presence of cAMP. E. coli catabolite activator protein
   8114..8206    -  CDS            lacI (fragment): lac repressor; lacI; The lac repressor binds to the lac operator to inhibit transcription in E. coli. This inhibition can be relieved by adding lactose or isopropyl-β-D-thiogalactopyranoside (IPTG).
   8389..8977    -  rep_origin     ori: high-copy-number ColE1/pMB1/pBR322/pUC origin of replication
   9148..10008   -  CDS            AmpR: β-lactamase; bla; confers resistance to ampicillin, carbenicillin, and related antibiotics
  10009..10113   -  promoter       AmpR promoter: bla
