[The description below was written by a language model from this plasmid's Addgene catalogue record and pLannotate feature annotations shown in this document.]
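Description:
FHUG+W (B2) is an empty lentiviral backbone of about 10.1 kb, derived from FUGW, that pairs RNA interference with a fluorescent marker in mammalian cells. It is propagated in E. coli as a high-copy plasmid using a ColE1/pUC-type origin and ampicillin resistance (AmpR). The backbone also carries an f1 origin and an SV40/EM7-driven BleoR cassette with an SV40 poly(A) signal, which lies outside the viral genome.

The transfer-vector portion begins with a CMV enhancer/promoter fused to a truncated HIV-1 5' LTR, so genomic RNA is transcribed in packaging cells from the CMV promoter instead of the native U3. Downstream lie the Ψ packaging signal with a gag fragment, the Rev response element for Rev-dependent nuclear export, and the cPPT/CTS "flap", which aids nuclear import of the reverse-transcribed genome. Two expression units follow. A human H1 RNA polymerase III promoter is followed by a short set of unique cloning sites listed in the depositor's map; no hairpin is present, and this is where an shRNA would be inserted. A human ubiquitin C promoter then drives EGFP, with restriction sites on both sides of the EGFP coding sequence. A WPRE follows to enhance transcript expression. The 3' LTR is annotated only as a truncated HIV-1 LTR, preceded by a match to nef-region sequence, and a bGH poly(A) signal follows.

Once an shRNA is cloned in, transduced cells can be identified by green fluorescence while the target gene is knocked down. The associated publication concerns synaptic scaffold proteins and AmpA receptor function, which suggests use in neurons, although the record does not state a target cell type.
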