Addgene plasmid #74011: FHUG+W (B2)
Purpose: (Empty Backbone) lentiviral expression of EGFP and shRNA (from H1 promoter, empty)
Depositing lab: Robert Malenka & Oliver Schluter & Weifeng Xu. Depositing organization: Stanford University. Publication: Alternative N-terminal domains of PSD-95 and SAP97 govern activity-dependent regulation of synaptic AMPA receptor function. Schluter OM, Xu W, Malenka RC. Neuron. 2006 Jul 6;51(1):99-111. 10.1016/j.neuron.2006.05.016 PubMed 16815335.
Backbone
  Vector backbone: FUGW
  Backbone manufacturer: David Baltimore (Addgene plasmid # 14883)
  Vector type: Mammalian Expression, Lentiviral, RNAi
Growth in bacteria
  Bacterial resistance: Ampicillin, 100 μg/mL
  Growth temperature: 37°C
  Growth strain: NEB Stable
  Copy number: High Copy
Gene/Insert
  Gene/Insert name: None
Terms and licenses: Academic/Nonprofit Terms; Industry Terms: Not Available to Industry
Depositor comments: FUGW-(flap)-EcoRI-(pH1)-AscI-NheI-BstBI-PacI-BglII-(pUb)-SpeI-HinDIII-SalI-XbaI-BamHI-AgeI-(EGFP)-NheI-XhoI-EcoRV-HinDIII-ClaI-(WRE)-ClaI-KpnI-(3'LTR)-FUGW
How to cite: FHUG+W (B2) was a gift from Robert Malenka & Oliver Schluter & Weifeng Xu (Addgene plasmid # 74011 ; http://n2t.net/addgene:74011 ; RRID:Addgene_74011)
