>Addgene plasmid #74011 | FHUG+W (B2) | addgene partial sequence | sequence record 140831 | FUGW-Fwd 5'-ATTACAGGGACAGCAGAGATCC-3'
TCATCAACCCGCTCCAAGGAATCGCGGGCCCAGTGTCACTAGGCGGGAACACCCAGCGCGCGTGCGCCCT
GGCAGGAAGATGGCTGTGAGGGACAGGGGAGTGGCGCCCTGCAATATTTGCATGTCGCTATGTGTTCTGG
GAAATCACCATAAACGTGAAATGTCTTTGGATTTGGGAATCTTATAAGTTCTGTATGAGACCACGGCGCG
CCCCAGCTAGCTGGTTCGAATTAATTAACCCGTGTCGGCTCCAGATCTGGCCTCCGCGCCGGGTTTTGGC
GCCTCCCGCGGGCGCCCCCCTCCTCACGGCGAGCGCTGCCACGTCAGACGAAGGGCGCAGCGAGCGTCCT
GATCCTTCCGCCCGGACGCTCAGGACAGCGGCCCGCTGCTCATAAGACTCGGCCTTAGAACCCCAGTATC
AGCAGAAGGACATTTTAGGACGGGACTTGGGTGACTCTAGGGCACTGGTTTTCTTTCCAGAGAGCGGAAC
AGGCGAGGAAAAGTAGTCCCTTCTCGGCGATTCTGCGGAGGGATCTCCGTGGGGCGGTGAACGCCGATGA
TTATATAAGGACGCGCCGGGTGTGGCACAGCTAGTTCCGTCGCAGCCGGGATTTGGGTCGCGGTTCTTGT
TTGTGGATCGCTGTGATCGTCACTTGGTGAGTAGCGGGCTGCTGGGCTGGCCGGGGCTTTCGTGGCCGCC
GGGCCGCTCGGTGGGACGGAAGCGTGTGGAGAGACCGCCAAGGGCTGTAGTCTGGGTCCGCGAGCAAGGT
TGCCCTGAACTGG
