>Addgene plasmid #74011 | FHUG+W (B2) | addgene partial sequence | sequence record 140898 | WPRE-R 5'-CATAGCGTAAAAGGAGCAACA-3'
TTTTGTAATCCAGAGGTTGATTATCGATAAGCTTGATATCGAATTAATTCTAGCTCGAGCTAGCTTACTT
GTACAGCTCGTCCATGCCGAGAGTGATCCCGGCGGCGGTCACGAACTCCAGCAGGACCATGTGATCGCGC
TTCTCGTTGGGGTCTTTGCTCAGGGCGGACTGGGTGCTCAGGTAGTGGTTGTCGGGCAGCAGCACGGGGC
CGTCGCCGATGGGGGTGTTCTGCTGGTAGTGGTCGGCGAGCTGCACGCCGCCGTCCTCGATGTTGTGGCG
GATCTTGAAGTTCGCCTTGATGCCGTTCTTCTGCTTGTCGGCCATGATATAGACGTTGTGGCTGTTGTAG
TTGTACTCCAGCTTGTGCCCCAGGATGTTGCCGTCCTCCTTGAAGTCGATGCCCTTCAGCTCGATGCGGT
TCACCAGGGTGTCGCCCTCGAACTTCACCTCGGCGCGGGTCTTGTAGTTGCCGTCGTCCTTGAAGAAGAT
GGTGCGCTCCTGGACGTAGCCTTCGGGCATGGCGGACTTGAAGAAGTCGTGCTGCTTCATGTGGTCGGGG
TAGCGGCTGAAGCACTGCACGCCGTAGGTCAGGGTGGTCACGAGGGTGGGCCAGGGCACGGGCAGCTTGC
CGGTGGTGCAGATGAACTTCAGGGTCAGCTTGCCGTAGGTGGCATCGCCCTCGCCCTCGCCGGACACGCT
GAACTTGTGGCCGTTTACGTCGCCGTCCAGCTCGACCAGGATGGGCACCACCCCGGTGAACAGCTCCTCG
CCCTTGCTCACCATGGTGGACCGGTGGATCCTCTAGAGTCGACCTGCAGCC
