>Addgene plasmid #74011 | FHUG+W (B2) | addgene partial sequence | sequence record 141014 | hUBCpro-F 5'-TGAAGCTCCGGTTTTGAACT-3'
ATGTAATCATTTGGGTCAATATGTAATTTTCAGTGTTAGACTAGTAAATTGTCCGCTAAATTCTGGCCGT
TTTTGGCTTTTTTGTTAGACGAAGCTTGGGCTGCAGGTCGACTCTAGAGGATCCACCGGTCCACCATGGT
GAGCAAGGGCGAGGAGCTGTTCACCGGGGTGGTGCCCATCCTGGTCGAGCTGGACGGCGACGTAAACGGC
CACAAGTTCAGCGTGTCCGGCGAGGGCGAGGGCGATGCCACCTACGGCAAGCTGACCCTGAAGTTCATCT
GCACCACCGGCAAGCTGCCCGTGCCCTGGCCCACCCTCGTGACCACCCTGACCTACGGCGTGCAGTGCTT
CAGCCGCTACCCCGACCACATGAAGCAGCACGACTTCTTCAAGTCCGCCATGCCCGAAGGCTACGTCCAG
GAGCGCACCATCTTCTTCAAGGACGACGGCAACTACAAGACCCGCGCCGAGGTGAAGTTCGAGGGCGACA
CCCTGGTGAACCGCATCGAGCTGAAGGGCATCGACTTCAAGGAGGACGGCAACATCCTGGGGCACAAGCT
GGAGTACAACTACAACAGCCACAACGTCTATATCATGGCCGACAAGCAGAAGAACGGCATCAAGGCGAAC
TTCAAGATCCGCCACAACATCGAGGACGGCGGCGTGCAGCTCGCCGACCACTACCAGCAGAACACCCC
